>Addgene plasmid #229430 | sgMST1/2-2 | addgene full sequence | sequence record 456435 | Addgene NGS Result
TTAATGTAGTCTTATGCAATACTCTTGTAGTCTTGCAACATGGTAACGATGAGTTAGCAACATGCCTTAC
AAGGAGAGAAAAAGCACCGTGCATGCCGATTGGTGGAAGTAAGGTGGTACGATCGTGCCTTATTAGGAAG
GCAACAGACGGGTCTGACATGGATTGGACGAACCACTGAATTGCCGCATTGCAGAGATATTGTATTTAAG
TGCCTAGCTCGATACATAAACGGGTCTCTCTGGTTAGACCAGATCTGAGCCTGGGAGCTCTCTGGCTAAC
TAGGGAACCCACTGCTTAAGCCTCAATAAAGCTTGCCTTGAGTGCTTCAAGTAGTGTGTGCCCGTCTGTT
GTGTGACTCTGGTAACTAGAGATCCCTCAGACCCTTTTAGTCAGTGTGGAAAATCTCTAGCAGTGGCGCC
CGAACAGGGACTTGAAAGCGAAAGGGAAACCAGAGGAGCTCTCTCGACGCAGGACTCGGCTTGCTGAAGC
GCGCACGGCAAGAGGCGAGGGGCGGCGACTGGTGAGTACGCCAAAAATTTTGACTAGCGGAGGCTAGAAG
GAGAGAGATGGGTGCGAGAGCGTCAGTATTAAGCGGGGGAGAATTAGATCGCGATGGGAAAAAATTCGGT
TAAGGCCAGGGGGAAAGAAAAAATATAAATTAAAACATATAGTATGGGCAAGCAGGGAGCTAGAACGATT
CGCAGTTAATCCTGGCCTGTTAGAAACATCAGAAGGCTGTAGACAAATACTGGGACAGCTACAACCATCC
CTTCAGACAGGATCAGAAGAACTTAGATCATTATATAATACAGTAGCAACCCTCTATTGTGTGCATCAAA
GGATAGAGATAAAAGACACCAAGGAAGCTTTAGACAAGATAGAGGAAGAGCAAAACAAAAGTAAGACCAC
CGCACAGCAAGCGGCCGCTGATCTTCAGACCTGGAGGAGGAGATATGAGGGACAATTGGAGAAGTGAATT
ATATAAATATAAAGTAGTAAAAATTGAACCATTAGGAGTAGCACCCACCAAGGCAAAGAGAAGAGTGGTG
CAGAGAGAAAAAAGAGCAGTGGGAATAGGAGCTTTGTTCCTTGGGTTCTTGGGAGCAGCAGGAAGCACTA
TGGGCGCAGCGTCAATGACGCTGACGGTACAGGCCAGACAATTATTGTCTGGTATAGTGCAGCAGCAGAA
CAATTTGCTGAGGGCTATTGAGGCGCAACAGCATCTGTTGCAACTCACAGTCTGGGGCATCAAGCAGCTC
CAGGCAAGAATCCTGGCTGTGGAAAGATACCTAAAGGATCAACAGCTCCTGGGGATTTGGGGTTGCTCTG
GAAAACTCATTTGCACCACTGCTGTGCCTTGGAATGCTAGTTGGAGTAATAAATCTCTGGAACAGATTTG
GAATCACACGACCTGGATGGAGTGGGACAGAGAAATTAACAATTACACAAGCTTAATACACTCCTTAATT
GAAGAATCGCAAAACCAGCAAGAAAAGAATGAACAAGAATTATTGGAATTAGATAAATGGGCAAGTTTGT
GGAATTGGTTTAACATAACAAATTGGCTGTGGTATATAAAATTATTCATAATGATAGTAGGAGGCTTGGT
AGGTTTAAGAATAGTTTTTGCTGTACTTTCTATAGTGAATAGAGTTAGGCAGGGATATTCACCATTATCG
TTTCAGACCCACCTCCCAACCCCGAGGGGACCCAGAGAGGGCCTATTTCCCATGATTCCTTCATATTTGC
ATATACGATACAAGGCTGTTAGAGAGATAATTAGAATTAATTTGACTGTAAACACAAAGATATTAGTACA
AAATACGTGACGTAGAAAGTAATAATTTCTTGGGTAGTTTGCAGTTTTAAAATTATGTTTTAAAATGGAC
TATCATATGCTTACCGTAACTTGAAAGTATTTCGATTTCTTGGCTTTATATATCTTGTGGAAAGGACGAA
ACACCGATAGGAACACCATTTTGGAGTTTCAGAGCTATGCACAAGAGTGCATAGCAAGTTGAAATAAGGC
TAGTCCGTTATCAACTTTGCTGGAAACAGCAAAGTGGCACCGAGTCGGTGCTTTTTTTGCGTGACCGAGC
TTGTCTGCCCGCGCAGTCCACTAGACAGACGCGCAGAGGTCGGGCGGGCCTAGGGCCAATTTCCCATGGT
TCCCTTCATTTGCATATATGATGTAATAAGGTTATGGAGACTATTAAACTTAGCCCTAATCAAACTATAT
GATGATAATGTGTGTGGTACAAAAGGTCATAACTTATTATATACTTTGAAACTTAAAAAAGGGTTACAGT
TTAGTCACCATAACTGTAAAATTTTTTCTATTCTTAGCTTTATATAGTTCTTGAGAGGCCATGTTTATCG
TTATGGAGTACTGTGGCGCGTTTAAGAGCTATGCTGGAAACAGCATAGCAAGTTTAAATAAGGCTAGTCC
GTTATCAACTTTGCTGGAAACAGCAAAGTGGCACCGAGTCGGTGCTTTTTTTGAATTCTAGATCTTGAGA
CAAATGGCAGTATTCATCCACAATTTTAAAAGAAAAGGGGGGATTGGGGGGTACAGTGCAGGGGAAAGAA
TAGTAGACATAATAGCAACAGACATACAAACTAAAGAATTACAAAAACAAATTACAAAAATTCAAAATTT
TCGGGTTTATTACAGGGACAGCAGAGATCCACTTTGGCGCCGGCTCGAGTGGCTCCGGTGCCCGTCAGTG
GGCAGAGCGCACATCGCCCACAGTCCCCGAGAAGTTGGGGGGAGGGGTCGGCAATTGAACCGGTGCCTAG
AGAAGGTGGCGCGGGGTAAACTGGGAAAGTGATGTCGTGTACTGGCTCCGCCTTTTTCCCGAGGGTGGGG
GAGAACCGTATATAAGTGCAGTAGTCGCCGTGAACGTTCTTTTTCGCAACGGGTTTGCCGCCAGAACACA
GGTGTCGTGACGCGGGATCCGCCACCATGATTGAACAAGATGGATTGCACGCAGGTTCTCCGGCCGCTTG
GGTGGAGAGGCTATTCGGCTATGACTGGGCACAACAGACAATCGGCTGCTCTGATGCCGCCGTGTTCCGG
CTGTCAGCGCAGGGGCGCCCGGTTCTTTTTGTCAAGACCGACCTGTCCGGTGCCCTGAATGAACTGCAGG
ACGAGGCAGCGCGGCTATCGTGGCTGGCCACGACGGGCGTTCCTTGCGCAGCTGTGCTCGACGTTGTCAC
TGAAGCGGGAAGGGACTGGCTGCTATTGGGCGAAGTGCCGGGGCAGGATCTCCTGTCATCTCACCTTGCT
CCTGCCGAGAAAGTATCCATCATGGCTGATGCAATGCGGCGGCTGCATACGCTTGATCCGGCTACCTGCC
CATTCGACCACCAAGCGAAACATCGCATCGAGCGAGCACGTACTCGGATGGAAGCCGGTCTTGTCGATCA
GGATGATCTGGACGAAGAGCATCAGGGGCTCGCGCCAGCCGAACTGTTCGCCAGGCTCAAGGCGCGCATG
CCCGACGGCGAGGATCTCGTCGTGACCCATGGCGATGCCTGCTTGCCGAATATCATGGTGGAAAATGGCC
GCTTTTCTGGATTCATCGACTGTGGCCGGCTGGGTGTGGCGGACCGCTATCAGGACATAGCGTTGGCTAC
CCGTGATATTGCTGAAGAGCTTGGCGGCGAATGGGCTGACCGCTTCCTCGTGCTTTACGGTATCGCCGCT
CCCGATTCGCAGCGCATCGCCTTCTATCGCCTTCTTGACGAGTTCTTCTGAGTACAGTAGCGCGTTAAGT
CGACAATCAACCTCTGGATTACAAAATTTGTGAAAGATTGACTGGTATTCTTAACTATGTTGCTCCTTTT
ACGCTATGTGGATACGCTGCTTTAATGCCTTTGTATCATGCTATTGCTTCCCGTATGGCTTTCATTTTCT
CCTCCTTGTATAAATCCTGGTTGCTGTCTCTTTATGAGGAGTTGTGGCCCGTTGTCAGGCAACGTGGCGT
GGTGTGCACTGTGTTTGCTGACGCAACCCCCACTGGTTGGGGCATTGCCACCACCTGTCAGCTCCTTTCC
GGGACTTTCGCTTTCCCCCTCCCTATTGCCACGGCGGAACTCATCGCCGCCTGCCTTGCCCGCTGCTGGA
CAGGGGCTCGGCTGTTGGGCACTGACAATTCCGTGGTGTTGTCGGGGAAATCATCGTCCTTTCCTTGGCT
GCTCGCCTGTGTTGCCACCTGGATTCTGCGCGGGACGTCCTTCTGCTACGTCCCTTCGGCCCTCAATCCA
GCGGACCTTCCTTCCCGCGGCCTGCTGCCGGCTCTGCGGCCTCTTCCGCGTCTTCGCCTTCGCCCTCAGA
CGAGTCGGATCTCCCTTTGGGCCGCCTCCCCGCGTCGACTTTAAGACCAATGACTTACAAGGCAGCTGTA
GATCTTAGCCACTTTTTAAAAGAAAAGGGGGGACTGGAAGGGCTAATTCACTCCCAACGAAGACAAGATC
TGCTTTTTGCTTGTACTGGGTCTCTCTGGTTAGACCAGATCTGAGCCTGGGAGCTCTCTGGCTAACTAGG
GAACCCACTGCTTAAGCCTCAATAAAGCTTGCCTTGAGTGCTTCAAGTAGTGTGTGCCCGTCTGTTGTGT
GACTCTGGTAACTAGAGATCCCTCAGACCCTTTTAGTCAGTGTGGAAAATCTCTAGCAGTACGTATAGTA
GTTCATGTCATCTTATTATTCAGTATTTATAACTTGCAAAGAAATGAATATCAGAGAGTGAGAGGAACTT
GTTTATTGCAGCTTATAATGGTTACAAATAAAGCAATAGCATCACAAATTTCACAAATAAAGCATTTTTT
TCACTGCATTCTAGTTGTGGTTTGTCCAAACTCATCAATGTATCTTATCATGTCTGGCTCTAGCTATCCC
GCCCCTAACTCCGCCCATCCCGCCCCTAACTCCGCCCAGTTCCGCCCATTCTCCGCCCCATGGCTGACTA
ATTTTTTTTATTTATGCAGAGGCCGAGGCCGCCTCGGCCTCTGAGCTATTCCAGAAGTAGTGAGGAGGCT
TTTTTGGAGGCCTAGGGACGTACCCAATTCGCCCTATAGTGAGTCGTATTACGCGCGCTCACTGGCCGTC
GTTTTACAACGTCGTGACTGGGAAAACCCTGGCGTTACCCAACTTAATCGCCTTGCAGCACATCCCCCTT
TCGCCAGCTGGCGTAATAGCGAAGAGGCCCGCACCGATCGCCCTTCCCAACAGTTGCGCAGCCTGAATGG
CGAATGGG
[124 nt withheld, positions 5259-5382]
C
[91 nt withheld, positions 5384-5474]
A
[49 nt withheld, positions 5476-5524]
CCTTTGACGTTGGAGTCCACGTTCTTT
[37 nt withheld, positions 5552-5588]
ACCCTATCTCGGTCTATTCTTTTGATTTATAAGGGATTTTGCCGATTTCGGCCTATTGGTTAAAAAATGA
GCTGATTTAACAAAAATTTAACGCGAATTTTAACAAAATATTAACGCTTACAATTTAGGTGGCACTTTTC
GGGGAAATGTGCGCGGAACCCCTATTTGTTTATTTTTCTAAATACATTCAAATATGTATCCGCTCATGAG
ACAATAACCCTGATAAATGCTTCAATAATATTGAAAAAGGAAGAGTATGAGTATTCAACATTTCCGTGTC
GCCCTTATTCCCTTTTTTGCGGCATTTTGCCTTCCTGTTTTTGCTCACCCAGAAACGCTGGTGAAAGTAA
AAGATGCTGAAGATCAGTTGGGTGCACGAGTGGGTTACATCGAACTGGATCTCAACAGCGGTAAGATCCT
TGAGAGTTTTCGCCCCGAAGAACGTTTTCCAATGATGAGCACTTTTAAAGTTCTGCTATGTGGCGCGGTA
TTATCCCGTATTGACGCCGGGCAAGAGCAACTCGGTCGCCGCATACACTATTCTCAGAATGACTTGGTTG
AGTACTCACCAGTCACAGAAAAGCATCTTACGGATGGCATGACAGTAAGAGAATTATGCAGTGCTGCCAT
AACCATGAGTGATAACACTGCGGCCAACTTACTTCTGACAACGATCGGAGGACCGAAGGAGCTAACCGCT
TTTTTGCACAACATGGGGGATCATGTAACTCGCCTTGATCGTTGGGAACCGGAGCTGAATGAAGCCATAC
CAAACGACGAGCGTGACACCACGATGCCTGTAGCAATGGCAACAACGTTGCGCAAACTATTAACTGGCGA
ACTACTTACTCTAGCTTCCCGGCAACAATTAATAGACTGGATGGAGGCGGATAAAGTTGCAGGACCACTT
CTGCGCTCGGCCCTTCCGGCTGGCTGGTTTATTGCTGATAAATCTGGAGCCGGTGAGCGTGGGTCTCGCG
GTATCATTGCAGCACTGGGGCCAGATGGTAAGCCCTCCCGTATCGTAGTTATCTACACGACGGGGAGTCA
GGCAACTATGGATGAACGAAATAGACAGATCGCTGAGATAGGTGCCTCACTGATTAAGCATTGGTAACTG
TCAGACCAAGTTTACTCATATATACTTTAGATTGATTTAAAACTTCATTTTTAATTTAAAAGGATCTAGG
TGAAGATCCTTTTTGATAATCTCATGACCAAAATCCCTTAACGTGAGTTTTCGTTCCACTGAGCGTCAGA
CCCCGTAGAAAAGATCAAAGGATCTTCTTGAGATCCTTTTTTTCTGCGCGTAATCTGCTGCTTGCAAACA
AAAAAACCACCGCTACCAGCGGTGGTTTGTTTGCCGGATCAAGAGCTACCAACTCTTTTTCCGAAGGTAA
CTGGCTTCAGCAGAGCGCAGATACCAAATACTGTTCTTCTAGTGTAGCCGTAGTTAGGCCACCACTTCAA
GAACTCTGTAGCACCGCCTACATACCTCGCTCTGCTAATCCTGTTACCAGTGGCTGCTGCCAGTGGCGAT
AAGTCGTGTCTTACCGGGTTGGACTCAAGACGATAGTTACCGGATAAGGCGCAGCGGTCGGGCTGAACGG
GGGGTTCGTGCACACAGCCCAGCTTGGAGCGAACGACCTACACCGAACTGAGATACCTACAGCGTGAGCT
ATGAGAAAGCGCCACGCTTCCCGAAGGGAGAAAGGCGGACAGGTATCCGGTAAGCGGCAGGGTCGGAACA
GGAGAGCGCACGAGGGAGCTTCCAGGGGGAAACGCCTGGTATCTTTATAGTCCTGTCGGGTTTCGCCACC
TCTGACTTGAGCGTCGATTTTTGTGATGCTCGTCAGGGGGGCGGAGCCTATGGAAAAACGCCAGCAACGC
GGCCTTTTTACGGTTCCTGGCCTTTTGCTGGCCTTTTGCTCACATGTTCTTTCCTGCGTTATCCCCTGAT
TCTGTGGATAACCGTATTACCGCCTTTGAGTGAGCTGATACCGCTCGCCGCAGCCGAACGACCGAGCGCA
GCGAGTCAGTGAGCGAGGAAGCGGAAGAGCGCCCAATACGCAAACCGCCTCTCCCCGCGCGTTGGCCGAT
TCATTAATGCAGCTGGCACGACAGGTTTCCCGACTGGAAAGCGGGCAGTGAGCGCAACGCAATTAATGTG
AGTTAGCTCACTCATTAGGCACCCCAGGCTTTACACTTTATGCTTCCGGCTCGTATGTTGTGTGGAATTG
TGAGCGGATAACAATTTCACACAGGAAACAGCTATGACCATGATTACGCCAAGCGCGCAATTAACCCTCA
CTAAAGGGAACAAAAGCTGGAGCTGCAAGC
Features (pLannotate 1.2.2; 28 found; start..end, strand, type, name):
      5..231     +  promoter       RSV promoter: Rous sarcoma virus enhancer/promoter
    232..412     +  LTR            5' LTR (truncated): truncated 5' long terminal repeat (LTR) from HIV-1
    459..584     +  misc_feature   HIV-1 Ψ: packaging signal of human immunodeficiency virus type 1
    568..931     +  CDS            HIV-1 gag (fragment): gag protein from human immunodeficiency virus 1; gag
   1077..1310    +  misc_feature   RRE: The Rev response element (RRE) of HIV-1 allows for Rev-dependent mRNA export from the nucleus to the cytoplasm.
   1687..1713    +  CDS            Rev (fragment): human immunodeficiency virus 1 (HIV-1) Rev protein; rev; enhances nuclear export of unspliced and incompletely spliced viral mRNAs
   1717..1957    +  promoter       U6 promoter: RNA polymerase III promoter for human U6 snRNA
   2009..2047    +  misc_RNA       tracrRNA (fragment): trans-activating CRISPR RNA for the Streptococcus pyogenes CRISPR/Cas9 system
   2418..2461    +  misc_RNA       tracrRNA (fragment): trans-activating CRISPR RNA for the Streptococcus pyogenes CRISPR/Cas9 system
   2544..2661    +  misc_feature   cPPT/CTS: central polypurine tract and central termination sequence of HIV-1
   2730..2941    +  promoter       EF-1α core promoter: core promoter for human elongation factor EF-1α
   2967..3758    +  CDS            neo: KKA2_KLEPN - Also known as kan, nptII. Experimental evidence at protein level: Swiss-Prot protein existence level 1. Resistance to kanamycin, neomycin, paromomycin, ribostamycin, butirosin and gentamicin B. From Klebsiella pneumoniae.
   3785..4373    +  misc_feature   WPRE: woodchuck hepatitis virus posttranscriptional regulatory element
   4424..4443    +  misc_feature   cPPT/CTS (fragment): central polypurine tract and central termination sequence of HIV-1
   4445..4678    +  LTR            3' LTR (ΔU3): self-inactivating 3' long terminal repeat (LTR) from HIV-1
   4756..4877    +  polyA_signal   SV40 poly(A) signal: SV40 polyadenylation signal
   4917..5052    +  rep_origin     SV40 ori: SV40 origin of replication
   5073..5091    -  promoter       T7 promoter: promoter for bacteriophage T7 RNA polymerase
   5099..5254    +  CDS            lacZα (fragment): LacZα fragment of β-galactosidase; lacZ fragment
   5259..5687    +  rep_origin     f1 ori (sequence partly withheld): f1 bacteriophage origin of replication; arrow indicates direction of (+) strand synthesis
   5740..5844    +  promoter       AmpR promoter: bla
   5845..6705    +  CDS            AmpR: β-lactamase; bla; confers resistance to ampicillin, carbenicillin, and related antibiotics
   6876..7464    +  rep_origin     ori: high-copy-number ColE1/pMB1/pBR322/pUC origin of replication
   7647..7739    +  CDS            lacI (fragment): lac repressor; lacI; The lac repressor binds to the lac operator to inhibit transcription in E. coli. This inhibition can be relieved by adding lactose or isopropyl-β-D-thiogalactopyranoside (IPTG).
   7752..7773    +  protein_bind   CAP binding site: CAP binding activates transcription in the presence of cAMP. E. coli catabolite activator protein
   7788..7818    +  promoter       lac promoter: promoter for the E. coli lac operon
   7826..7842    +  protein_bind   lac operator: The lac repressor binds to the lac operator to inhibit transcription in E. coli. This inhibition can be relieved by adding lactose or isopropyl-β-D-thiogalactopyranoside (IPTG). lac repressor encoded by lacI
   7887..7905    +  promoter       T3 promoter: promoter for bacteriophage T3 RNA polymerase
