[The description below was written by a language model from this plasmid's Addgene catalogue record and pLannotate feature annotations shown in this document.]
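Description:
sgMST1/2-2 is a third-generation, self-inactivating lentiviral CRISPR guide vector built on the LentiVi backbone and designed to knock out the human kinases MST1 and MST2 together. It carries two single-guide RNA cassettes in tandem. The record lists a human U6 and a bovine U6 promoter, and the feature table annotates the human U6 promoter followed by two separate Streptococcus pyogenes tracrRNA-derived scaffold fragments, consistent with a dual-guide arrangement. The bovine U6 promoter itself was not annotated, but presumably lies between the two scaffolds. No Cas9 coding sequence is annotated, so the nuclease must be supplied separately, for example from a Cas9-expressing cell line. The catalogue links "MST1" to the Entrez entry for the macrophage-stimulating protein gene, whereas MST2 is linked to STK3. The record does not resolve which locus the first guide actually targets.

Downstream of the guides, after a cPPT/CTS element, an EFS (EF-1α core) promoter drives a neomycin phosphotransferase gene for G418 selection of transduced cells, followed by a WPRE to enhance transcript expression. The catalogue also mentions GFP-P2A-BlastR as a marker, but no GFP or blasticidin resistance feature appears in the sequenced plasmid, so only the neo marker is supported. Viral elements include an RSV promoter fused to a truncated 5' LTR, the HIV-1 Ψ packaging signal, RRE and a ΔU3 3' LTR, so packaging functions are required in trans. In bacteria the plasmid is maintained through a high-copy pUC-type origin with ampicillin resistance. An f1 origin, SV40 origin and poly(A) signal are also present. It was deposited with work on YAP/TAZ-related kinase dependencies in human cancer.
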