Addgene plasmid #229430: sgMST1/2-2
Purpose: knockout of MST1 and MST2
Depositing lab: Christopher Vakoc. Depositing organization: Cold Spring Harbor Laboratory. Publication: MARK2/MARK3 kinases are catalytic co-dependencies of YAP/TAZ in human cancer. Klingbeil O, Skopelitis D, Tonelli C, Yoshimoto T, Alpsoy A, Panepinto MC, Minicozzi F, Merrill JR, Cafiero AM, Aggarwal D, Russo S, Ha T, Demerdash OE, Wee TL, Spector DL, Lyons SK, Tuveson DA, Cifani P, Vakoc CR. Cancer Discov. 2024 Jul 26. doi: 10.1158/2159-8290.CD-23-1529. PubMed 39058094.
Backbone
  Vector backbone: LentiVi
  Vector type: Mammalian Expression, Lentiviral, CRISPR
  Selectable markers: Neomycin (select with G418) ; GFP-P2A-BlastR
Growth in bacteria
  Bacterial resistance: Ampicillin, 100 μg/mL
  Growth temperature: 37°C
  Growth strain: NEB Stable
  Copy number: High Copy
Gene/Insert
  Gene/Insert name: sgMST1/2-2
  gRNA/shRNA sequence: ACTGCCATAGAAATGGCTGA;ACCTCAGGAGCCATCCAAAA
  Species: H. sapiens (human)
  Entrez Gene: MST1 (a.k.a. D3F15S2, DNF15S2, HGFL, MSP, NF15S2); STK3 (a.k.a. KRS1, MST2)
  Promoter: hU6;bU6;EFS
  Cloning method: Gibson Cloning
Terms and licenses: Academic/Nonprofit Terms; Industry Terms: Not Available to Industry
How to cite: sgMST1/2-2 was a gift from Christopher Vakoc (Addgene plasmid # 229430 ; http://n2t.net/addgene:229430 ; RRID:Addgene_229430)
